Addgene plasmid #185506: pCS2-foxd4l1.1-A6
Purpose: Expression of Xenopus laevis foxd4
Depositing lab: Sally Moody. Depositing organization: George Washington University. Publication: Specific domains of FoxD4/5 activate and repress neural transcription factor genes to control the progression of immature neural ectoderm to differentiating neural plate. Neilson KM, Klein SL, Mhaske P, Mood K, Daar IO, Moody SA. Dev Biol. 2012 May 15;365(2):363-75. doi: 10.1016/j.ydbio.2012.03.004. Epub 2012 Mar 10. PubMed 22425621.
Backbone
  Vector backbone: pCS2+
  Vector type: In vitro transcription
Growth in bacteria
  Bacterial resistance: Ampicillin, 100 μg/mL
  Growth temperature: 37°C
  Growth strain: DH5alpha
  Copy number: High Copy
Gene/Insert
  Gene/Insert name: foxd4l1.1 (alt name: foxd5)
  Species: X. laevis (frog)
  Insert size (bp): 1160
  Mutation: FSIENIM to AAAAAAM
  Cloning method: Restriction Enzyme; 5′ cloning site unknown (unknown if destroyed)
Terms and licenses: Academic/Nonprofit Terms; Industry Terms: Not Available to Industry
How to cite: pCS2-foxd4l1.1-A6 was a gift from Sally Moody (Addgene plasmid # 185506 ; http://n2t.net/addgene:185506 ; RRID:Addgene_185506)
