[The description below was written by a language model from this plasmid's Addgene catalogue record and pLannotate feature annotations shown in this document.]
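Description:
pCS2-foxd4l1.1-A6 is a pCS2+-based plasmid carrying a mutant form of the Xenopus laevis forkhead transcription factor gene foxd4l1.1 (also known as foxd5). It is catalogued as an in vitro transcription vector. The plasmid is maintained in E. coli at high copy through a ColE1/pUC-type origin and selected with ampicillin via the β-lactamase gene. An f1 origin is also present, along with residual lac promoter/operator, lacI and lacZα fragments left over from the backbone's cloning history.

The roughly 1.16 kb insert is annotated as the foxd5-a coding sequence and lies directly downstream of two promoters in tandem. The first is the simian CMV IE94 enhancer/promoter, which wraps around the origin of the circular map. The second is a bacteriophage SP6 promoter. The coding sequence is followed by an SV40 polyadenylation signal. With this arrangement, SP6 polymerase can be used to synthesise sense mRNA in vitro, and the polyadenylation signal is then included in the transcript. The CMV IE94 promoter can also drive expression directly from the plasmid in vertebrate cells or embryos. A T7 promoter fragment and a T3 promoter sit in the opposite orientation downstream of the insert and could in principle give antisense transcripts.

The "A6" variant replaces the motif FSIENIM with AAAAAAM, an alanine substitution of six consecutive residues. The record does not state which functional domain this disrupts. The associated study mapped the FoxD4/5 domains that activate or repress neural transcription factor genes, which suggests the plasmid is used to test the requirement for this motif in neural ectoderm development. The 5′ cloning site is not recorded.
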