Features (pLannotate 1.2.2; 15 found; start..end, strand, type, name):
     35..53      +  promoter       SP6 promoter: promoter for bacteriophage SP6 RNA polymerase
    107..1162    +  CDS            foxd5-a: FXD5A_XENLA - Also known as foxd5a From Xenopus laevis (African clawed frog).
   1173..1190    -  promoter       T7 promoter (fragment): promoter for bacteriophage T7 RNA polymerase
   1195..1329    -  polyA_signal   SV40 poly(A) signal: SV40 polyadenylation signal
   1442..1460    -  promoter       T3 promoter: promoter for bacteriophage T3 RNA polymerase
   1505..1521    -  protein_bind   lac operator: The lac repressor binds to the lac operator to inhibit transcription in E. coli. This inhibition can be relieved by adding lactose or isopropyl-β-D-thiogalactopyranoside (IPTG). lac repressor encoded by lacI
   1529..1559    -  promoter       lac promoter: promoter for the E. coli lac operon
   1574..1595    -  protein_bind   CAP binding site: CAP binding activates transcription in the presence of cAMP. E. coli catabolite activator protein
   1608..1700    -  CDS            lacI (fragment): lac repressor; lacI; The lac repressor binds to the lac operator to inhibit transcription in E. coli. This inhibition can be relieved by adding lactose or isopropyl-β-D-thiogalactopyranoside (IPTG).
   1883..2471    -  rep_origin     ori: high-copy-number ColE1/pMB1/pBR322/pUC origin of replication
   2642..3502    -  CDS            AmpR: β-lactamase; bla; confers resistance to ampicillin, carbenicillin, and related antibiotics
   3503..3607    -  promoter       AmpR promoter: bla
   3660..4088    -  rep_origin     f1 ori (sequence partly withheld): f1 bacteriophage origin of replication; arrow indicates direction of (+) strand synthesis
   4093..4159    -  CDS            lacZα (fragment): LacZα fragment of β-galactosidase; lacZ fragment
   4166..5143    +  promoter       CMV IE94 promoter: enhancer/promoter region of simian cytomegalovirus major immediate early transcription unit IE94
>Addgene plasmid #185506 | pCS2-foxd4l1.1-A6 | addgene full sequence | sequence record 366341 | Addgene NGS Result
CGCCATTCTGCCTGGGGACGTCGGAGCAAGCTTGATTTAGGTGACACTATAGAATACAAGCTACTTGTTC
TTTTTGCAGGATCCCATCGATTCGAATTCAAGGCCTATGAGCTTTAGCCAGGAGTCTGGTGCCCATCATC
ACCCCCAGGATTATGCAGGACTTTCTGATGAGGAGGATGAAATTGATATTCTTGGAGAAGATGATCCCTG
CAGCCTAAAGTCACACTTTTACCTACAGCCCACACATTCAGTGATGGGGGACAGTGAGATGCTGAGTCCT
TCCAAGCTCAGCTGCACTGAAAGTGAGAGTGATTCCTCTGGAGAGAGTGAAGGAGGTACTTCTAAAGACT
CCTCAACCACCCCAACTGGTAGCAAAGCCAAAAGGACTCTGGTAAAGCCTCCTTACTCTTACATTGCTCT
AATCACCATGGCTATCCTGCAGAGTCCCCACAAGAAACTGACTCTCAGTGGCATCTGTGATTTTATCAGC
AGCAAGTTCCCTTACTACAAGGACAAGTTCCCTGCTTGGCAGAATTCCATCAGGCACAACCTGTCCCTTA
ATGACTGCTTTATTAAAATACCACGGGAACCAGGAAATCCGGGAAAAGGCAATTATTGGACACTGGACCC
TGCTTCTGAGGACATGTTTGATAACGGAAGCTTCCTTAGAAGGAGGAAAAGGTTTAAGAGGCACCAACAG
GAGTTCTTTAAGGATGGACTCATGATGTACAACTCTCTGCCTTACTACAGACCCTACAGTGCTATCCAAC
CTCAGCCAGTGCTCCAGCAGACTTCACTGACATGCATGGCAATACCAGAGACCTTGCCCATGTCAACTCA
CCTTGCACCCTACCCAGACATAAAGAGGAAGGTTTCTTACCCTGCCCAGGGGGTACACAGGGGTTTTAAA
GCCCAGGATGCTGATAACCATCCCAATAATTCACAGAGCAAATGTTCAGCCGCTGCTGCGGCCGCCATGA
GGAAACCCAAGGAGCCAGAGCCAAATATTCAAAGCTTCAACTCACACTGGAACTATAATCATGTATTCCA
GAGGCCAAGTTCCTGCCTTCTCCCAGCTGTGCTTAACTTATCCACTGGCCCTCTGCTAGCCAATACTCAG
GGTGCCAGGCAATACAACCTCATACAATTCCCTGGGTGTTACTGATCTAGAACTATAGTGAGTCGTATTA
CGTAGATCCAGACATGATAAGATACATTGATGAGTTTGGACAAACCACAACTAGAATGCAGTGAAAAAAA
TGCTTTATTTGTGAAATTTGTGATGCTATTGCTTTATTTGTAACCATTATAAGCTGCAATAAACAAGTTA
ACAACAACAATTGCATTCATTTTATGTTTCAGGTTCAGGGGGAGGTGTGGGAGGTTTTTTAATTCGCGGC
CGCGGCGCCAATGCATTGGGCCCGGTACCCAGCTTTTGTTCCCTTTAGTGAGGGTTAATTGCGCGCTTGG
CGTAATCATGGTCATAGCTGTTTCCTGTGTGAAATTGTTATCCGCTCACAATTCCACACAACATACGAGC
CGGGAGCATAAAGTGTAAAGCCTGGGGTGCCTAATGAGTGAGCTAACTCACATTAATTGCGTTGCGCTCA
CTGCCCGCTTTCCAGTCGGGAAACCTGTCGTGCCAGCTGCATTAATGAATCGGCCAACGCGCGGGGAGAG
GCGGTTTGCGTATTGGGCGCTCTTCCGCTTCCTCGCTCACTGACTCGCTGCGCTCGGTCGTTCGGCTGCG
GCGAGCGGTATCAGCTCACTCAAAGGCGGTAATACGGTTATCCACAGAATCAGGGGATAACGCAGGAAAG
AACATGTGAGCAAAAGGCCAGCAAAAGGCCAGGAACCGTAAAAAGGCCGCGTTGCTGGCGTTTTTCCATA
GGCTCCGCCCCCCTGACGAGCATCACAAAAATCGACGCTCAAGTCAGAGGTGGCGAAACCCGACAGGACT
ATAAAGATACCAGGCGTTTCCCCCTGGAAGCTCCCTCGTGCGCTCTCCTGTTCCGACCCTGCCGCTTACC
GGATACCTGTCCGCCTTTCTCCCTTCGGGAAGCGTGGCGCTTTCTCATAGCTCACGCTGTAGGTATCTCA
GTTCGGTGTAGGTCGTTCGCTCCAAGCTGGGCTGTGTGCACGAACCCCCCGTTCAGCCCGACCGCTGCGC
CTTATCCGGTAACTATCGTCTTGAGTCCAACCCGGTAAGACACGACTTATCGCCACTGGCAGCAGCCACT
GGTAACAGGATTAGCAGAGCGAGGTATGTAGGCGGTGCTACAGAGTTCTTGAAGTGGTGGCCTAACTACG
GCTACACTAGAAGAACAGTATTTGGTATCTGCGCTCTGCTGAAGCCAGTTACCTTCGGAAAAAGAGTTGG
TAGCTCTTGATCCGGCAAACAAACCACCGCTGGTAGCGGTGGTTTTTTTGTTTGCAAGCAGCAGATTACG
CGCAGAAAAAAAGGATCTCAAGAAGATCCTTTGATCTTTTCTACGGGGTCTGACGCTCAGTGGAACGAAA
ACTCACGTTAAGGGATTTTGGTCATGAGATTATCAAAAAGGATCTTCACCTAGATCCTTTTAAATTAAAA
ATGAAGTTTTAAATCAATCTAAAGTATATATGAGTAAACTTGGTCTGACAGTTACCAATGCTTAATCAGT
GAGGCACCTATCTCAGCGATCTGTCTATTTCGTTCATCCATAGTTGCCTGACTCCCCGTCGTGTAGATAA
CTACGATACGGGAGGGCTTACCATCTGGCCCCAGTGCTGCAATGATACCGCGAGACCCACGCTCACCGGC
TCCAGATTTATCAGCAATAAACCAGCCAGCCGGAAGGGCCGAGCGCAGAAGTGGTCCTGCAACTTTATCC
GCCTCCATCCAGTCTATTAATTGTTGCCGGGAAGCTAGAGTAAGTAGTTCGCCAGTTAATAGTTTGCGCA
ACGTTGTTGCCATTGCTACAGGCATCGTGGTGTCACGCTCGTCGTTTGGTATGGCTTCATTCAGCTCCGG
TTCCCAACGATCAAGGCGAGTTACATGATCCCCCATGTTGTGCAAAAAAGCGGTTAGCTCCTTCGGTCCT
CCGATCGTTGTCAGAAGTAAGTTGGCCGCAGTGTTATCACTCATGGTTATGGCAGCACTGCATAATTCTC
TTACTGTCATGCCATCCGTAAGATGCTTTTCTGTGACTGGTGAGTACTCAACCAAGTCATTCTGAGAATA
GTGTATGCGGCGACCGAGTTGCTCTTGCCCGGCGTCAATACGGGATAATACCGCGCCACATAGCAGAACT
TTAAAAGTGCTCATCATTGGAAAACGTTCTTCGGGGCGAAAACTCTCAAGGATCTTACCGCTGTTGAGAT
CCAGTTCGATGTAACCCACTCGTGCACCCAACTGATCTTCAGCATCTTTTACTTTCACCAGCGTTTCTGG
GTGAGCAAAAACAGGAAGGCAAAATGCCGCAAAAAAGGGAATAAGGGCGACACGGAAATGTTGAATACTC
ATACTCTTCCTTTTTCAATATTATTGAAGCATTTATCAGGGTTATTGTCTCATGAGCGGATACATATTTG
AATGTATTTAGAAAAATAAACAAATAGGGGTTCCGCGCACATTTCCCCGAAAAGTGCCACCTAAATTGTA
AGCGTTAATATTTTGTTAAAATTCGCGTTAAATTTTTGTTAAATCAGCTCATTTTTTAACCAATAGGCCG
AAATCGGCAAAATCCCTTATAAATCAAAAGAATAGACCGAGATAGGGT
[37 nt withheld, positions 3759-3795]
AAAGAACGTGGACTCCAACGTCAAAGG
[49 nt withheld, positions 3823-3871]
T
[91 nt withheld, positions 3873-3963]
G
[124 nt withheld, positions 3965-4088]
CCCATTCGCCATTCAGGCTGCGCAACTGTTGGGAAGGGCGATCGGTGCGGGCCTCTTCGCTATTACGCCA
GTCGACCGCCAATTCAATATGGCGTATATGGACTCATGCCAATTCAATATGGTGGATCTGGACCTGTGCC
AATTCAATATGGCGTATATGGACTCGTGCCAATTCAATATGGTGGATCTGGACCCCAGCCAATTCAATAT
GGCGGACTTGGCACCATGCCAATTCAATATGGCGGACCTGGCACTGTGCCAACTGGGGAGGGGTCTACTT
GGCACGGTGCCAAGTTTGAGGAGGGGTCTTGGCCCTGTGCCAAGTCCGCCATATTGAATTGGCATGGTGC
CAATAATGGCGGCCATATTGGCTATATGCCAGGATCAATATATAGGCAATATCCAATATGGCCCTATGCC
AATATGGCTATTGGCCAGGTTCAATACTATGTATTGGCCCTATGCCATATAGTATTCCATATATGGGTTT
TCCTATTGACGTAGATAGCCCCTCCCAATGGGCGGTCCCATATACCATATATGGGGCTTCCTAATACCGC
CCATAGCCACTCCCCCATTGACGTCAATGGTCTCTATATATGGTCTTTCCTATTGACGTCATATGGGCGG
TCCTATTGACGTATATGGCGCCTCCCCCATTGACGTCAATTACGGTAAATGGCCCGCCTGGCTCAATGCC
CATTGACGTCAATAGGACCACCCACCATTGACGTCAATGGGATGGCTCATTGCCCATTCATATCCGTTCT
CACGCCCCCTATTGACGTCAATGACGGTAAATGGCCCACTTGGCAGTACATCAATATCTATTAATAGTAA
CTTGGCAAGTACATTACTATTGGAAGTACGCCAGGGTACATTGGCAGTACTCCCATTGACGTCAATGGCG
GTAAATGGCCCGCGATGGCTGCCAAGTACATCCCCATTGACGTCAATGGGGAGGGGCAATGACGCAAATG
GGCGTTCCATTGACGTAAATGGGCGGTAGGCGTGCCTAATGGGAGGTCTATATAAGCAATGCTCGTTTAG
GGAAC
