>Addgene plasmid #185506 | pCS2-foxd4l1.1-A6 | depositor partial sequence | sequence record 366339 | pCS2-foxd4l1.1-A6-F-SP6
NNNNNNNNNNNNNNNNNNTCCCATCGATTCGAATTCAAGGCCTATGAGCTTTAGCCAGGAGTCTGGTGCC
CATCATCACCCCCAGGATTATGCAGGACTTTCTGATGAGGAGGATGAAATTGATATTCTTGGAGAAGATG
ATCCCTGCAGCCTAAAGTCACACTTTTACCTACAGCCCACACATTCAGTGATGGGGGACAGTGAGATGCT
GAGTCCTTCCAAGCTCAGCTGCACTGAAAGTGAGAGTGATTCCTCTGGAGAGAGTGAAGGAGGTACTTCT
AAAGACTCCTCAACCACCCCAACTGGTAGCAAAGCCAAAAGGACTCTGGTAAAGCCTCCTTACTCTTACA
TTGCTCTAATCACCATGGCTATCCTGCAGAGTCCCCACAAGAAACTGACTCTCAGTGGCATCTGTGATTT
TATCAGCAGCAAGTTCCCTTACTACAAGGACAAGTTCCCTGCTTGGCAGAATTCCATCAGGCACAACCTG
TCCCTTAATGACTGCTTTATTAAAATACCACGGGAACCAGGAAATCCGGGAAAAGGCAATTATTGGACAC
TGGACCCTGCTTCTGAGGACATGTTTGATAACGGAAGCTTCCTTAGAAAGGAGGAAAAGGTTTAAGAGGC
ACCAACAGGAGTTCTTTNANGATGGACTCATGATGTACAACTCTCTGCCTTACTACAGACCCTACAGTGC
TATCCAACCTCAGCCAGTGCTCCAGCANACTTCACTGACATGCATGGNANTACCAGANACCTTGCCCATG
TCANTCANNNTGCANCCTACCCANACNTAAANANGNNNNTNCTACCCTGNCCNGGGGGTACNNNGGGNTT
NAGCCAGNTGCTGANACNTCCANATNNNNNAGCAANGNTCANCCNCTGCTGNGNNNCNTGNNNANCCN
