>Addgene plasmid #185506 | pCS2-foxd4l1.1-A6 | depositor partial sequence | sequence record 366340 | pCS2-foxd4l1.1-A6-M13R
NNNNNNNNNNNNNNNNNNNNNANNNNNNNCACTNNANGGAACAAAAGCTGGGTACCGGGCCCAATGCATT
GGCGCCGCGGCCGCGAATTAAAAAACCTCCCACACCTCCCCCTGAACCTGAAACATAAAATGAATGCAAT
TGTTGTTGTTAACTTGTTTATTGCAGCTTATAATGGTTACAAATAAAGCAATAGCATCACAAATTTCACA
AATAAAGCATTTTTTTCACTGCATTCTAGTTGTGGTTTGTCCAAACTCATCAATGTATCTTATCATGTCT
GGATCTACGTAATACGACTCACTATAGTTCTAGATCAGTAACACCCAGGGAATTGTATGAGGTTGTATTG
CCTGGCACCCTGAGTATTGGCTAGCAGAGGGCCAGTGGATAAGTTAAGCACAGCTGGGAGAAGGCAGGAA
CTTGGCCTCTGGAATACATGATTATAGTTCCAGTGTGAGTTGAAGCTTTGAATATTTGGCTCTGGCTCCT
TGGGTTTCCTCATGGCGGCCGCAGCAGCGGCTGAACATTTGCTCTGTGAATTATTGGGATGGTTATCAGC
ATCCTGGGCTTTAAAACCCCTGTGTACCCCCTGGGCAGGGTAAGAAACCTTCCTCTTTATGTCTGGGTAG
GGTGCAAGGTGAGTTGACATGGGCAAGGTCTCTGGTATTGCCATGCATGTCAGTGAAGTCTGCTGGAGCA
CTGGCTGAGGTTGGATAGCACTGTAGGGTCTGTAGTAAGGCAGANAGTTGTACATCATGAGTCCATCCTT
AAAGAACTCCTGTTGGTGCCTCTTAAACCTTTTNCTCCTTCTAAGGAAGCTTCCGTTATCAAACATGTCC
TCANAAGCANGGTCCAGTGTCCAATAATTGCCTTTTCCCGGATTTCCTN
